Addgene plasmid #220611: pAAV-hSyn-DIO-FLAG-KORD-P2A-3xHA-hM3D(Gq)
Purpose: Neuron-specific, Cre-dependent co-expression of FLAG-tagged inhibitory KORD DREADD receptor, and 3x HA-tagged excitatory hM3D(Gq) DREADD receptor.
Depositing lab: Sam Golden. Depositing organization: University of Washington. Publication: An arginine-rich nuclear localization signal (ArgiNLS) strategy for streamlined image segmentation of single cells. Szelenyi ER, Navarrete JS, Murry AD, Zhang Y, Girven KS, Kuo L, Cline MM, Bernstein MX, Burdyniuk M, Bowler B, Goodwin NL, Juarez B, Zweifel LS, Golden SA. Proc Natl Acad Sci U S A. 2024 Aug 6;121(32):e2320250121. doi: 10.1073/pnas.2320250121. Epub 2024 Jul 29. PubMed 39074275.
Backbone
  Vector backbone: pAAV-EF1a-FlpO
  Backbone manufacturer: Karl Deisseroth
  Vector type: Mammalian Expression, AAV, Cre/Lox
Growth in bacteria
  Bacterial resistance: Ampicillin, 100 μg/mL
  Growth temperature: 37°C
  Growth strain: NEB Stable
  Copy number: High Copy
Gene/Insert
  Gene/Insert name: FLAG-KORD-P2A-3x HA-hM3D(Gq)
  Species: Synthetic
  Promoter: hSyn
  Tag / fusion protein: FLAG; ArgiNLS (N terminal on insert)
  Cloning method: Restriction Enzyme; 5′ cloning site NheI (not destroyed); 3′ cloning site AscI (not destroyed)
Terms and licenses: Academic/Nonprofit Terms; Industry Terms: Not Available to Industry
Depositor comments: The ArgiNLS system was conceptualized and developed by Eric Szelenyi. Please visit https://pubmed.ncbi.nlm.nih.gov/38045271/ for bioRxiv preprint.
How to cite: pAAV-hSyn-DIO-FLAG-KORD-P2A-3xHA-hM3D(Gq) was a gift from Sam Golden (Addgene plasmid # 220611 ; http://n2t.net/addgene:220611 ; RRID:Addgene_220611)
