[The description below was written by a language model from this plasmid's Addgene catalogue record and pLannotate feature annotations shown in this document.]
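Description:
pAAV-hSyn-DIO-FLAG-KORD-P2A-3xHA-hM3D(Gq) is a 7.3 kb AAV transfer plasmid for neuron-specific, Cre-dependent co-expression of two chemogenetic (DREADD) receptors in mammalian cells. It was built on the pAAV-EF1a-FlpO backbone and is maintained in bacteria through a high-copy ColE1/pUC-type origin with ampicillin resistance (bla). An f1 phage origin is also present. The expression cassette is flanked by AAV2 inverted terminal repeats, which allow it to be packaged into recombinant AAV particles. The annotation detects the right ITR in full but only short fragments of the left one.

Expression is driven by the human synapsin I (hSyn) promoter. Downstream, the synthetic insert, cloned between NheI and AscI sites, sits in antisense orientation between paired lox2272 and loxP sites arranged as a double-floxed inverted open reading frame (DIO). Without Cre the coding sequence cannot be read. Cre recombination between the incompatible lox pairs inverts the cassette and locks it in the sense orientation, restricting expression to Cre-positive neurons. The open reading frame encodes FLAG-tagged KORD, an inhibitory DREADD derived from the human kappa-opioid receptor (annotated as OPRK1). This is followed by a P2A ribosomal skipping peptide and then 3xHA-tagged hM3D(Gq), an excitatory DREADD derived from the human M3 muscarinic receptor (CHRM3). One transcript therefore yields two separate, distinguishable receptors. WPRE fragments and SV40 poly(A) signal fragments follow the cassette. The catalogue tag field also lists ArgiNLS, but neither the construct name nor the feature table shows such an element. Placing an inhibitory and an excitatory receptor in the same neurons suits the construct to bidirectional chemogenetic control of Cre-defined populations.
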