Features (pLannotate 1.2.2; 26 found; start..end, strand, type, name):
     12..39      +  repeat_region  AAV2 ITR (fragment): inverted terminal repeat of adeno-associated virus serotype 2 inverted
     68..95      +  repeat_region  AAV2 ITR (fragment): inverted terminal repeat of adeno-associated virus serotype 2 inverted
    145..592     +  promoter       hSyn promoter: human synapsin I promoter; confers neuron-specific expression (Kügler et al., 2003)
    604..621     +  misc_feature   MCS (fragment): pUC18/19 multiple cloning site
    628..661     +  protein_bind   lox2272: Cre-mediated recombination occurs in the 8-bp core sequence (GGATACTT). lox2272 sites are compatible with each other, but incompatible with loxP or loxN sites (Lee and Saito, 1988). Cre recombinase
    662..711     -  intron         β-globin intron (fragment): internally truncated intron from human β-globin
    712..745     +  protein_bind   loxP: Cre-mediated recombination occurs in the 8-bp core sequence (GCATACAT). Cre recombinase
    778..2544    -  CDS            CHRM3: ACM3_HUMAN - Experimental evidence at protein level: Swiss-Prot protein existence level 1. The muscarinic acetylcholine receptor mediates various cellular responses, including inhibition of adenylate cyclase, breakdown of phosphoinositides and modulation of potassium channels through the action of G proteins. Primary transducing effect is Pi turnover. From Homo sapiens (Human).
   2647..2703    -  CDS            P2A: 2A peptide from porcine teschovirus-1 polyprotein Eukaryotic ribosomes fail to insert a peptide bond between the Gly and Pro residues, yielding separate polypeptides.
   2713..3849    -  CDS            OPRK1: OPRK_HUMAN - Also known as OPRK. Experimental evidence at protein level: Swiss-Prot protein existence level 1. G-protein coupled opioid receptor that functions as receptor for endogenous alpha-neoendorphins and dynorphins, but has low affinity for beta-endorphins. Also functions as receptor for various synthetic opioids and for the psychoactive diterpene salvinorin A. Ligand binding causes a conformation change that triggers signaling via guanine nucleotide-binding proteins (G proteins) and modulates the activity of down-stream effectors, such as adenylate cyclase. Signaling leads to the inhib
   3967..4000    -  protein_bind   lox2272: Cre-mediated recombination occurs in the 8-bp core sequence (GGATACTT). lox2272 sites are compatible with each other, but incompatible with loxP or loxN sites (Lee and Saito, 1988). Cre recombinase
   4001..4050    -  intron         β-globin intron (fragment): internally truncated intron from human β-globin
   4051..4084    -  protein_bind   loxP: Cre-mediated recombination occurs in the 8-bp core sequence (GCATACAT). Cre recombinase
   4085..4109    +  misc_feature   MCS (fragment): pBluescript multiple cloning site
   4128..4285    +  misc_feature   WPRE (fragment): woodchuck hepatitis virus posttranscriptional regulatory element
   4291..4375    +  misc_feature   WPRE (fragment): woodchuck hepatitis virus posttranscriptional regulatory element
   4374..4417    -  polyA_signal   SV40 poly(A) signal (fragment): SV40 polyadenylation signal
   4421..4488    -  polyA_signal   SV40 poly(A) signal (fragment): SV40 polyadenylation signal
   4583..4723    +  repeat_region  AAV2 ITR: inverted terminal repeat of adeno-associated virus serotype 2 inverted
   4728..4779    -  misc_feature   bom (fragment): basis of mobility region from pBR322
   4798..5253    +  rep_origin     f1 ori (sequence partly withheld): f1 bacteriophage origin of replication; arrow indicates direction of (+) strand synthesis
   5254..5303    -  misc_feature   bom (fragment): basis of mobility region from pBR322
   5405..5440    -  CDS            rop (fragment): Rop protein, which maintains plasmids at low copy number; rop
   5535..5639    +  promoter       AmpR promoter: bla
   5640..6500    +  CDS            AmpR: β-lactamase; bla; confers resistance to ampicillin, carbenicillin, and related antibiotics
   6671..7258    +  rep_origin     ori: high-copy-number ColE1/pMB1/pBR322/pUC origin of replication
>Addgene plasmid #220611 | pAAV-hSyn-DIO-FLAG-KORD-P2A-3xHA-hM3D(Gq) | addgene full sequence | sequence record 441218 | Addgene NGS Result
CCTGCAGGCAGCTGCGCGCTCGCTCGCTCACTGAGGCCGCCCGGGCGTCGGGCGACCTTTGGTCGCCCGG
CCTCAGTGAGCGAGCGAGCGCGCAGAGAGGGAGTGGCCAACTCCATCACTAGGGGTTCCTGCGGCCGCAC
GCGTAGTGCAAGTGGGTTTTAGGACCAGGATGAGGCGGGGTGGGGGTGCCTACCTGACGACCGACCCCGA
CCCACTGGACAAGCACCCAACCCCCATTCCCCAAATTGCGCATCCCCTATCAGAGAGGGGGAGGGGAAAC
AGGATGCGGCGAGGCGCGTGCGCACTGCCAGCTTCAGCACCGCGGACAGTGCCTTCGCCCCCGCCTGGCG
GCGCGCGCCACCGCCGCCTCAGCACTGAAGGCGCGCTGACGTCACTCGCCGGTCCCCCGCAAACTCCCCT
TCCCGGCCACCTTGGTCGCGTCCGCGCCGCCGCCGGCCCAGCCGGACCGCACCACGCGAGGCGCGAGATA
GGGGGGCACGGGCGCGACCATCTGCGCTGCGGCGCCGGCGACTCAGCGCTGCCTCAGTCTGCGGTGGGCA
GCGGAGGAGTCGTGTCGTGCCTGAGAGCGCAGGGTACCGTACCGGATCCTCTAGAGTCGACTCCGGAATA
ACTTCGTATAGGATACTTTATACGAAGTTATGCAGAATGGTAGCTGGATTGTAGCTGCTATTAGCAATAT
GAAACCTCTTAATAACTTCGTATAGCATACATTATACGAAGTTATGGCGCGCCTTAGGTGGCGACCGGGG
GATCCTTCAAGGCCTGCTCGGGTGCGCGCTTGTGAAAAATGACCGACTGTCTCTGCTGGTACTGCTGCTT
GCGCCTCTTTTTTTTGTCACACTGGCACAGCAGCAGCATCTTGAAAGTGGTTCTGAATGTTTTGTTGCAC
AGAGCATAGCACACGGGGTTCACGGTGCTGTTGATGTAGCACAGCCAGTAGCCCAGATTCCAAAAGGTTT
TGGGTATGCAGCTGTCACAAAAGGTGTTCACCAGAACCATGATGTTGTATGGGGTCCAAGTGATGATGAA
GGCAAGCAAGATCGCACTGAGGGTCTGGGCCGCTTTCTTCTCCTTGACCAGGGACATCCTTTTCCGCTTA
GTGATCTGACTTCTGGTCTTCAGAGCAAACCTCTTGGCCAGAGTGGCTTCCTTGAAGGACAGAGGTAGAG
TGGCCGTGCTCTTACCCACTGAGGAGTTGACGTCAGAAGTCTTAGCTGTGTCCACGGCTGACTCTAGCTG
GATGGGAAGCTTGGAGAAGCTTTTTGGAAAACTGCCTCCATCGTCCACGCTCTTCTGGGCCTGCAGCTTG
TCGGCTTTCCTCTCCAAGTCCACCATCCCCAGCTCCTCCTCAGGCACCTGCAGGTTGTCCGATGAGGGTA
ACTTGGTGGAGTTGAGGATGGTGCTGTGACCCGGAAGCTTGAGCACGATGGAGTAGATGGCTCTCGTCTC
GGAGCCAATGTCCTCCTCGTCGGAGGAGGCGGAGTTCTCCAGGGAGGCAGCAGCATCATTGTTGTTCCAA
CTGTCACTGCTGCTGTGGTCTTGGTCCATCTGCTCGGAGCTGGGTTTCCAGCTCTTGGTTGTGAACCAGA
AGTGGCAGCGGCCATACTTCCTCCTGTTGGAGCGTTTCATGCTTTGCTGTTGAAGTTCGTAACTGCTGCA
GCTTCGAGAACTGCCCGTGGGGTGGACAAAGTTTTCTGTCTCTGCCTCTGTCCCAGAGGCTTGCAGGCCA
GCAAGCTCTTTGGTACGCTTTTCAGTTTCCTTATAGATCCTCCAGTATAAAATAGTCATAATGGTGACAG
GCATATAAAAACCAGCGATGGCTGTGCCAAAAGTAATGGTGGGCTCACTGAGGAACTGAATGAAGCACTC
TCCCGGAGGCACAGTTCTCTTTCCAACAAAGTATTGCCAGAACAAGATGGCAGGAGCCCAAAGGACAAAG
GAGATGACCCAAGCCAGACCGATCATCACACCGGCTCTCTTTGTTGTTCGTTTGGCTCGGTACGTGAGCG
GCCTCGTGATGGAAAAGTATCTGTCAAAGCTGATGACCAGAAGATTCATAACAGAGGCATTGCTGGCTAC
GCAGTCAATGGCAAGCCAGAGGTCACAGGCCAAGTTCCCTAAGGCCCATCGATTCATGATGATGTAGGTC
GTAAACAGATTCATTGAAATGACCCCGATAATCAGATCGGCACAGGCCAGGCTTAAGAGGAAGTAGTTGT
TGACCGTCTTCAGCTGCTTGTTGACCTTAAATGACACAATTACCAGGATGTTGCCGATGATGGTCACCAA
GGCCAGGATGCCCGTTAAGAAAGCGATGAAGACCACTTGCCAGACGGTATGACCTCCCAGAGGGTCATCG
GTGGTACCGTCTGGAGAGGAGAAATTGCCAGCTGCTCGAGAAACATTGTAGCTGCCGAAATGAGTGACGG
TTCCCGGGGGCAGCCCTGCATCGGAGGGGCTGTGTATCCAGGAGGAGCTGATGTTTGGAAACAAAGGCGA
GGTTGTACTGTTATTGTGCAAGGTAGCGTAGTCTGGGACGTCGTATGGGTAGCCAGCGTAGTCTGGGACG
TCGTATGGGTAGCCAGCGTAATCCGGAACATCATACGGGTATCCTTGTTGCCCCATAGGACCGGGGTTTT
CTTCCACGTCTCCTGCTTGCTTTAACAGAGAGAAGTTCGTGGCTCCGGATCCTACTGGTTTATTCATCCC
ATCGATGTCCCTCAGGTAAGCAGGATCCTGAACTGTATTTCGGACTCTGCTAGTGCTCTGCCGCTCCATC
CTCATCTTCAGTGGAAAGCAGAAGTCCCGGAAACACCGCTTGAAGTTTTCATCAAGAAAGGCGTAGAGAA
TGGGATTCAGGCTACTGTTGGTATAGCCTAAGGCGATGCAGAAGTAATAGCTGGAGAGAGCAGCTGTGCT
GTGGGAGGTGCTCCCCAGAGCCTCCACCAGGATGAATATGTGAATGGGAGTCCAGCAGACGACGAAGACT
GCCACCACCACCAGGACCAGTCTGGTGATCCTACGCAGGTTGCGATCTTTCTCTCGGGAGCCAGAAAGGA
GCCGGACGCTCTTGAGACGCAGGATCATCAGGGTGTAGCAGACGATGATGATGAGGACAGGGATCACGAA
GGCAAAGATGAAGACGCAGATCTTCATGAAGAGGTCCCACCAGGAGTAGTCATCATCTGGGAACTGCAAG
GAGCACTCAATGACATCGACGTCTTCCCTGACTTTGGTGCCTCCAAGGACTATTGCAGAGATGCCAACAG
ATGACGACAGCAGCCAGATGCAGATATTGATGATCTTTGCCTTCAAGGGTGTGCGGAAGTCCAAAGCCTT
CACGGGGTGGCACACGGCAATGTAGCGGTCCACGCTCATCATGGTCAAGGTGAAGATGCTGGTGAACATG
TTGTAGTAATTAATGGAAATTACTATCTTGCACAGCACATCCCCAAAAGGCCAGGAATTCATCAAGTAGA
CCGTACTCTGAAAGGGCATGGTTGTAGTAACTAAAGCATCTGCCAAAGCCAGGTTAAATATGTAAATGTT
GGTTGCTGTCTTCATCTTTGTGTATCGGATGATCACGAACATGACCAGCGAGTTGCCCACCAAGCCCACG
ACGAACACTACGGAGTAGACCGCCGTGATGATGACCGGGATGGCCGGGGAGATGTGCGCGGGCTCCAGCT
GCGCGTCCTCCGAGCCGGCGCTGCCGTTGCTGTCGGGCTCGGCCCAGCCGGGAAACCAGGCGCTGCTGTT
GGGGGGCAGGCAGGCGCTCGGGGCGCAGGTAGGGCCCGGCTCCCCGCGGAAGATCTGAATCGGGGATTCA
TTTAAATCTTCTTCTGATAATAATTTTTGTTCTAATGCATCTCGAGTGGATCCGAGCTCTGAATTCTCAC
CGATATCTTTATCATCATCATCTTTATAATCCATGGTGGCGCTAGCATAACTTCGTATAAAGTATCCTAT
ACGAAGTTATTTGCCTTAACCCAGAAATTATCACTGTTATTCTTTAGAATGGTGCAAAGAATAACTTCGT
ATAATGTATGCTATACGAAGTTATGAATTCGATATCAAGCTTATCGATATCGAATTCCGCTCGAGATAAT
CAACCTCTGGATTACAAAATTTGTGAAAGATTGACTGGTATTCTTAACTATGTTGCTCCTTTTACGCTAT
GTGGATACGCTGCTTTAATGCCTTTGTATCATGCTATTGCTTCCCGTATGGCTTTCATTTTCTCCTCCTT
GTATAAATCCTGGTTAGTTCTTGCCACGGCGGAACTCATCGCCGCCTGCCTTGCCCGCTGCTGGACAGGG
GCTCGGCTGTTGGGCACTGACAATTCCGTGGTGTTTATTTGTGAAATTTGTGATGCTATTGCTTTATTTG
TAACCATCTAGCTTTATTTGTGAAATTTGTGATGCTATTGCTTTATTTGTAACCATTATAAGCTGCAATA
AACAAGTTAACAACAACAATTGCATTCATTTTATGTTTCAGGTTCAGGGGGAGATGTGGGAGGTTTTTTA
AAGCGGCCGCCACGTGCGGACCGAGCGGCCGCAGGAACCCCTAGTGATGGAGTTGGCCACTCCCTCTCTG
CGCGCTCGCTCGCTCACTGAGGCCGGGCGACCAAAGGTCGCCCGACGCCCGGGCTTTGCCCGGGCGGCCT
CAGTGAGCGAGCGAGCGCGCAGCTGCCTGCAGGGGCGCCTGATGCGGTATTTTCTCCTTACGCATCTGTG
CGGTATTTCACACCGCATA
[95 nt withheld, positions 4780-4874]
T
[46 nt withheld, positions 4876-4921]
C
[141 nt withheld, positions 4923-5063]
CCTTTGACGTTGGAGTCCACGTTCTTT
[37 nt withheld, positions 5091-5127]
ACTCTATCTCGGGCTATTCTTTTGATTTATAAGGGATTTTGCCGATTTCGGTCTATTGGTTAAAAAATGA
GCTGATTTAACAAAAATTTAACGCGAATTTTAACAAAATATTAACGTTTACAATTTTATGGTGCACTCTC
AGTACAATCTGCTCTGATGCCGCATAGTTAAGCCAGCCCCGACACCCGCCAACACCCGCTGACGCGCCCT
GACGGGCTTGTCTGCTCCCGGCATCCGCTTACAGACAAGCTGTGACCGTCTCCGGGAGCTGCATGTGTCA
GAGGTTTTCACCGTCATCACCGAAACGCGCGAGACGAAAGGGCCTCGTGATACGCCTATTTTTATAGGTT
AATGTCATGATAATAATGGTTTCTTAGACGTCAGGTGGCACTTTTCGGGGAAATGTGCGCGGAACCCCTA
TTTGTTTATTTTTCTAAATACATTCAAATATGTATCCGCTCATGAGACAATAACCCTGATAAATGCTTCA
ATAATATTGAAAAAGGAAGAGTATGAGTATTCAACATTTCCGTGTCGCCCTTATTCCCTTTTTTGCGGCA
TTTTGCCTTCCTGTTTTTGCTCACCCAGAAACGCTGGTGAAAGTAAAAGATGCTGAAGATCAGTTGGGTG
CACGAGTGGGTTACATCGAACTGGATCTCAACAGCGGTAAGATCCTTGAGAGTTTTCGCCCCGAAGAACG
TTTTCCAATGATGAGCACTTTTAAAGTTCTGCTATGTGGCGCGGTATTATCCCGTATTGACGCCGGGCAA
GAGCAACTCGGTCGCCGCATACACTATTCTCAGAATGACTTGGTTGAGTACTCACCAGTCACAGAAAAGC
ATCTTACGGATGGCATGACAGTAAGAGAATTATGCAGTGCTGCCATAACCATGAGTGATAACACTGCGGC
CAACTTACTTCTGACAACGATCGGAGGACCGAAGGAGCTAACCGCTTTTTTGCACAACATGGGGGATCAT
GTAACTCGCCTTGATCGTTGGGAACCGGAGCTGAATGAAGCCATACCAAACGACGAGCGTGACACCACGA
TGCCTGTAGCAATGGCAACAACGTTGCGCAAACTATTAACTGGCGAACTACTTACTCTAGCTTCCCGGCA
ACAATTAATAGACTGGATGGAGGCGGATAAAGTTGCAGGACCACTTCTGCGCTCGGCCCTTCCGGCTGGC
TGGTTTATTGCTGATAAATCTGGAGCCGGTGAGCGTGGGTCTCGCGGTATCATTGCAGCACTGGGGCCAG
ATGGTAAGCCCTCCCGTATCGTAGTTATCTACACGACGGGGAGTCAGGCAACTATGGATGAACGAAATAG
ACAGATCGCTGAGATAGGTGCCTCACTGATTAAGCATTGGTAACTGTCAGACCAAGTTTACTCATATATA
CTTTAGATTGATTTAAAACTTCATTTTTAATTTAAAAGGATCTAGGTGAAGATCCTTTTTGATAATCTCA
TGACCAAAATCCCTTAACGTGAGTTTTCGTTCCACTGAGCGTCAGACCCCGTAGAAAAGATCAAAGGATC
TTCTTGAGATCCTTTTTTTCTGCGCGTAATCTGCTGCTTGCAAACAAAAAAACCACCGCTACCAGCGGTG
GTTTGTTTGCCGGATCAAGAGCTACCAACTCTTTTTCCGAAGGTAACTGGCTTCAGCAGAGCGCAGATAC
CAAATACTGTTCTTCTAGTGTAGCCGTAGTTAGGCCACCACTTCAAGAACTCTGTAGCACCGCCTACATA
CCTCGCTCTGCTAATCCTGTTACCAGTGGCTGCTGCCAGTGGCGATAAGTCGTGTCTTACCGGGTTGGAC
TCAAGACGATAGTTACCGGATAAGGCGCAGCGGTCGGGCTGAACGGGGGTTCGTGCACACAGCCCAGCTT
GGAGCGAACGACCTACACCGAACTGAGATACCTACAGCGTGAGCTATGAGAAAGCGCCACGCTTCCCGAA
GGGAGAAAGGCGGACAGGTATCCGGTAAGCGGCAGGGTCGGAACAGGAGAGCGCACGAGGGAGCTTCCAG
GGGGAAACGCCTGGTATCTTTATAGTCCTGTCGGGTTTCGCCACCTCTGACTTGAGCGTCGATTTTTGTG
ATGCTCGTCAGGGGGGCGGAGCCTATGGAAAAACGCCAGCAACGCGGCCTTTTTACGGTTCCTGGCCTTT
TGCTGGCCTTTTGCTCACATGT
